>Addgene plasmid #240039 | pBIG1C-eIF3ac | addgene full sequence | sequence record 478396 | Addgene NGS Result
AAAAAAACAGTCATAACAAGCCATGAAAACCGCCACTGCGCCGTTACCACCGCTGCGTTCGGTCAAGGTT
CTGGACCAGTTGCGTGAGCGCATACGCTACTTGCATTACAGTTTACGAACCGAACAGGCTTATGTCAACT
GGGTTCGTGCCTTCATCCGTTTCCACGGTGTGCGTCACCCGGCAACCTTGGGCAGCAGCGAAGTCGCCAT
AACTTCGTATAGCATACATTATACGAAGTTATCTGGGTTTAAACTGGATACTATTGCACGTTTTTATCGA
GGCTAACTGAAACACGGAAGGAGACAATACCGGAAGGAACCCGCGCTATGACGGCAATAAAAAGACAGAA
TAAAACGCACGGGTGTTGGGTCGTTTGTTCATAAACGCGGGGTTCGGTCCCAGGGCTGGCACTCTGTCAA
GTGAACGCTCTATGGTCTAAAGATTTAAATCGACCTACTCCGGAATATTAATAGATCATGGAGATAATTA
AAATGATAACCATCTCGCAAATAAATAAGTATTTTACTGTTTTCGTAACAGTTTTGTAATAAAAAAACCT
ATAAATATTCCGGATTATTCATACCGTCCCACCATCGGGCGCGGATCCCTCGAGTCAACATGTCTAGGTT
CTTCACAACAGGTTCCGATTCTGAGTCTGAGTCCAGCCTGTCCGGAGAGGAGCTGGTGACAAAGCCAGTC
GGAGGCAACTACGGCAAGCAACCACTCCTCCTGAGCGAGGACGAAGAGGATACCAAGAGAGTCGTTAGGT
CCGCTAAAGACAAACGCTTCGAGGAACTGACTAACCTCATCAGAACTATTCGCAATGCCATGAAGATCAG
GGATGTCACTAAGTGTCTCGAAGAGTTCGAACTGCTGGGAAAGGCTTACGGAAAGGCTAAGTCCATCGTC
GATAAGGAAGGCGTTCCCAGATTCTACATCCGCATCCTCGCTGACCTCGAAGACTACCTGAATGAGCTGT
GGGAAGATAAGGAAGGTAAGAAGAAGATGAACAAGAACAACGCAAAGGCTCTGTCCACTCTCAGGCAGAA
GATTAGGAAGTACAACAGGGATTTCGAAAGCCACATTACTTCCTACAAGCAGAACCCTGAGCAAAGCGCA
GATGAGGATGCCGAGAAGAACGAGGAAGACTCCGAAGGCTCCTCTGACGAGGATGAGGATGAAGACGGTG
TGAGCGCAGCAACCTTCCTGAAGAAGAAGAGCGAGGCACCCTCCGGAGAGAGCAGAAAGTTTCTCAAGAA
GATGGATGACGAAGACGAAGACTCCGAGGATTCTGAAGACGACGAGGACTGGGATACAGGTAGCACTTCC
TCTGACTCTGACAGCGAGGAGGAGGAGGGAAAGCAGACCGCACTCGCAAGCAGATTCCTCAAGAAGGCTC
CCACCACTGACGAAGACAAGAAGGCTGCCGAGAAGAAGAGAGAGGATAAGGCCAAGAAGAAGCACGATAG
AAAGTCTAAGAGGCTGGATGAAGAGGAAGAAGATAACGAAGGAGGTGAGTGGGAAAGGGTGAGAGGTGGT
GTCCCACTGGTGAAAGAGAAGCCTAAGATGTTCGCTAAGGGTACAGAGATCACCCACGCTGTTGTCATCA
AGAAGCTGAACGAAATCCTGCAGGCCAGAGGTAAGAAGGGCACAGATAGAGCTGCCCAGATCGAACTCCT
GCAACTCCTGGTTCAGATTGCTGCCGAGAACAACCTGGGTGAGGGAGTGATCGTGAAGATCAAGTTCAAC
ATCATTGCTTCCCTGTATGACTACAATCCAAACCTGGCTACTTACATGAAGCCTGAAATGTGGGGTAAGT
GCCTCGACTGCATCAACGAACTGATGGACATTCTCTTTGCCAACCCTAACATCTTCGTGGGTGAGAACAT
CCTGGAGGAATCCGAGAACCTCCACAACGCTGATCAGCCACTCAGAGTGAGAGGATGTATCCTCACTCTG
GTGGAAAGAATGGACGAGGAGTTCACCAAGATCATGCAGAACACCGACCCACACTCCCAAGAGTATGTTG
AACACCTGAAGGACGAGGCACAGGTCTGTGCTATCATTGAAAGGGTTCAGCGCTACCTGGAGGAGAAGGG
CACCACTGAAGAGGTGTGCAGGATCTACCTGCTCAGGATTCTCCATACCTACTACAAGTTCGACTACAAG
GCACACCAGAGGCAACTGACACCACCCGAAGGAAGCAGCAAGTCCGAGCAGGACCAGGCAGAGAATGAAG
GCGAGGATAGCGCTGTTCTCATGGAACGCCTGTGCAAGTACATCTACGCTAAGGACCGCACTGATAGAAT
CCGCACTTGCGCTATCCTCTGCCATATCTACCATCACGCTCTGCATAGCAGATGGTATCAGGCTAGGGAT
CTCATGCTGATGTCCCATCTGCAGGACAACATCCAACATGCCGACCCTCCAGTTCAAATCCTCTACAACC
GCACTATGGTCCAGCTGGGAATCTGTGCCTTCAGACAAGGACTGACCAAGGATGCTCACAACGCTCTCCT
CGACATTCAGTCTTCTGGTAGGGCTAAGGAACTGCTGGGACAAGGACTCCTGCTGAGGAGCCTGCAGGAG
AGAAACCAAGAGCAGGAGAAAGTCGAAAGAAGGAGGCAAGTTCCCTTCCATCTCCATATCAATCTGGAAC
TGCTGGAGTGCGTGTACCTCGTGTCCGCAATGCTCCTCGAAATCCCTTACATGGCTGCCCACGAAAGCGA
TGCAAGGAGACGCATGATCAGCAAGCAGTTTCACCACCAGCTGAGGGTCGGAGAACGCCAACCACTGCTG
GGACCACCTGAAAGCATGAGGGAACACGTTGTGGCTGCCTCTAAGGCTATGAAGATGGGTGATTGGAAGA
CCTGCCACTCCTTCATCATCAATGAGAAGATGAACGGAAAGGTGTGGGACCTCTTCCCAGAAGCCGACAA
GGTTAGGACCATGCTGGTCCGCAAGATCCAAGAGGAGTCCCTCAGAACTTATCTGTTCACCTATTCTTCC
GTTTACGATAGCATCTCTATGGAAACACTCAGCGATATGTTTGAACTGGATCTGCCAACAGTCCATTCCA
TCATCTCTAAGATGATCATCAACGAGGAACTGATGGCCTCCCTCGACCAGCCTACACAAACAGTGGTCAT
GCACCGCACAGAACCAACAGCCCAGCAGAACCTCGCTCTGCAGCTGGCTGAGAAGCTCGGCTCTCTCGTT
GAGAACAACGAAAGGGTGTTTGACCACAAGCAGGGCACTTACGGAGGTTACTTCAGAGATCAGAAGGACG
GCTATAGGAAGAATGAAGGCTACATGCGCAGAGGTGGTTATCGCCAGCAGCAATCTCAGACAGCTTATCT
CGAAGTCCTGTTTCAAGGTCCCTGGAGCCATCCTCAGTTCGAGAAGGGCTCCGCTGGATCTGCTGCTGGA
TCTGGAGCTGGTTGGAGCCACCCTCAGTTTGAGAAGTAAGGTACCTCTAGAGCCTGCAGTCTCGACAAGC
TTGTCGAGAAGTACTAGAGGATCATAATCAGCCATACCACATTTGTAGAGGTTTTACTTGCTTTAAAAAA
CCTCCCACACCTCCCCCTGAACCTGAAACATAAAATGAATGCAATTGTTGTTGTTAACTTGTTTATTGCA
GCTTATAATGGTTACAAATAAAGCAATAGCATCACAAATTTCACAAATAAAGCATTTTTTTCACTGCATT
CTAGTTGTGGTTTGTCCAAACTCATCAATGTATCTTATCATGTCTGGATCTGATCACTGCTTGAGCCTAG
AAGATCCGGCTGCTAACAAAGCCCGAAAGGAAGCTGAGTTGGCTGCTGCCACCGCTGAGCAATAACTATC
ATAACCATTTAAATAAACTGGATACTATTGCACGTTTAAATCGACCTACTCCGGAATATTAATAGATCAT
GGAGATAATTAAAATGATAACCATCTCGCAAATAAATAAGTATTTTACTGTTTTCGTAACAGTTTTGTAA
TAAAAAAACCTATAAATATTCCGGATTATTCATACCGTCCCACCATCGGGCGCGGATCCCTCGAGTCAAC
ATGCCAGCCTACTTTCAAAGACCTGAGAACGCTCTGAAGAGAGCTAATGAGTTTCTGGAGGTGGGCAAGA
AGCAACCAGCACTGGACGTTCTCTATGATGTGATGAAGTCTAAGAAGCACCGCACCTGGCAGAAGATCCA
TGAACCAATCATGCTGAAGTACCTGGAACTGTGCGTCGATCTGCGCAAGAGCCACCTCGCTAAAGAGGGT
CTGTATCAATACAAGAACATCTGCCAACAGGTGAACATCAAATCTCTCGAAGATGTCGTGAGGGCTTATC
TCAAGATGGCTGAGGAGAAGACCGAAGCTGCTAAAGAGGAGTCCCAGCAGATGGTCCTGGACATCGAGGA
TCTCGATAACATTCAGACTCCTGAGTCTGTGCTGCTGTCTGCCGTGAGCGGAGAAGATACCCAAGACAGG
ACCGATAGGCTGCTCCTCACACCCTGGGTGAAGTTTCTCTGGGAGTCTTACAGGCAGTGCCTCGACCTCC
TGCGCAACAACAGCAGAGTGGAAAGACTGTACCACGACATTGCCCAGCAAGCCTTCAAGTTCTGTCTGCA
ATACACTAGAAAGGCAGAGTTCAGAAAGCTCTGCGATAACCTCAGGATGCACCTGTCTCAGATCCAGAGA
CATCACAACCAAAGCACCGCAATCAATCTGAACAACCCAGAGAGCCAGTCTATGCACCTGGAGACTAGAC
TCGTCCAACTGGACTCTGCAATCAGCATGGAGCTGTGGCAGGAGGCTTTCAAGGCTGTGGAGGACATCCA
CGGACTGTTCTCCCTGAGCAAGAAGCCACCCAAGCCTCAGCTGATGGCAAACTACTACAACAAGGTTAGC
ACTGTGTTCTGGAAGTCCGGAAACGCTCTCTTCCATGCTTCTACCCTCCACAGGCTGTATCATCTGTCCA
GAGAAATGCGCAAGAACCTGACCCAAGATGAAATGCAGAGAATGAGCACTCGCGTGCTCCTCGCCACCCT
GTCTATCCCTATCACTCCTGAGCGCACCGACATCGCTAGACTGCTCGACATGGACGGTATCATCGTGGAG
AAGCAGAGAAGGCTGGCCACCCTCCTCGGTCTGCAAGCTCCTCCCACTAGAATTGGCCTGATCAACGACA
TGGTGCGCTTCAACGTGCTCCAGTATGTCGTCCCAGAAGTGAAGGACCTCTACAATTGGCTGGAGGTGGA
GTTCAACCCACTGAAGCTCTGCGAAAGGGTCACAAAGGTCCTGAACTGGGTGAGAGAGCAGCCAGAGAAA
GAACCAGAGCTGCAGCAGTACGTCCCTCAGCTCCAGAACAACACCATCCTGAGGCTGCTGCAGCAAGTGT
CTCAAATCTACCAGTCCATCGAGTTTAGCAGGCTGACCTCCCTGGTGCCATTTGTGGACGCTTTCCAGCT
CGAAAGAGCCATTGTGGACGCAGCTAGACACTGCGATCTGCAGGTCCGCATTGATCACACATCTAGGACC
CTCAGCTTCGGCTCCGACCTCAACTACGCTACCAGAGAGGATGCTCCCATCGGACCACACCTCCAATCCA
TGCCCTCCGAGCAGATTAGAAATCAACTCACCGCTATGTCCTCCGTCCTGGCAAAGGCTCTGGAGGTCAT
CAAGCCTGCTCATATCCTCCAGGAGAAGGAGGAGCAGCACCAGCTCGCTGTCACTGCCTATCTGAAGAAC
TCTCGCAAGGAGCATCAGAGAATCCTGGCAAGAAGACAAACCATCGAAGAGAGAAAGGAGAGACTGGAGT
CTCTGAACATCCAGAGGGAGAAAGAGGAGCTGGAACAGAGGGAGGCAGAACTCCAGAAAGTTCGCAAAGC
CGAAGAGGAGAGGCTCAGGCAGGAGGCAAAGGAGAGAGAGAAAGAAAGGATTCTGCAAGAACATGAGCAG
ATCAAGAAGAAGACAGTTAGGGAGAGACTGGAGCAGATCAAGAAGACAGAGCTGGGTGCCAAGGCTTTCA
AGGACATCGACATCGAGGACCTGGAGGAACTGGACCCAGACTTCATCATGGCTAAGCAGGTCGAGCAACT
GGAGAAGGAGAAGAAGGAACTGCAGGAAAGACTGAAGAACCAAGAGAAGAAGATTGATTACTTCGAGAGG
GCTAAACGCCTGGAGGAAATCCCACTGATCAAGTCTGCTTACGAGGAGCAGAGGATCAAAGATATGGATC
TCTGGGAGCAGCAGGAGGAGGAGAGAATCACCACCATGCAGCTCGAAAGAGAGAAGGCTCTGGAGCACAA
GAACCGCATGAGCAGGATGCTCGAAGATAGGGACCTGTTCGTTATGAGGCTGAAGGCAGCTAGGCAGTCT
GTCTACGAGGAGAAACTGAAACAGTTCGAAGAGAGACTGGCAGAGGAACGCCATAACAGACTGGAGGAGA
GAAAGAGGCAAAGGAAGGAGGAGCGCAGAATCACCTACTACAGGGAGAAAGAAGAAGAGGAGCAAAGAAG
GGCTGAAGAACAGATGCTCAAGGAGAGAGAGGAGAGAGAAAGGGCTGAGAGAGCCAAACGCGAGGAAGAG
CTGAGGGAATACCAAGAGAGGGTTAAGAAGCTCGAAGAAGTCGAGCGCAAGAAGAGGCAACGCGAACTGG
AGATCGAAGAAAGAGAGAGGAGGAGAGAGGAAGAGCGCAGGCTGGGAGACTCCTCCCTGAGCAGGAAGGA
CTCCAGATGGGGAGATAGGGATAGCGAAGGCACTTGGAGAAAGGGACCCGAAGCTGATAGCGAGTGGAGA
AGAGGACCACCAGAGAAGGAATGGAGGAGAGGTGAGGGCAGGGACGAGGACAGATCCCATCGCAGGGACG
AAGAAAGGCCACGCAGGCTCGGAGATGACGAGGATAGGGAGCCATCCCTGAGGCCAGATGACGATAGAGT
GCCCAGAAGAGGTATGGACGATGATAGAGGACCAAGAAGAGGTCCCGAGGAGGATCGCTTCTCCAGGAGA
GGAGCTGATGATGATAGGCCAAGCTGGAGGAATACAGACGATGATAGACCACCACGCAGGATTGCCGATG
AGGACAGAGGTAACTGGAGACACGCTGATGATGATAGGCCTCCACGCAGAGGTCTGGATGAGGATAGAGG
ATCTTGGAGAACCGCTGACGAAGACAGAGGACCTCGCAGAGGTATGGACGATGACAGAGGACCCAGAAGA
GGAGGTGCAGATGACGAACGCAGCTCTTGGAGGAACGCTGATGATGACAGAGGTCCCAGAAGAGGCCTCG
ACGACGATAGAGGACCAAGGAGAGGCATGGACGACGATAGAGGTCCCAGAAGAGGCATGGATGACGACAG
AGGTCCCAGAAGAGGAATGGACGACGACAGAGGACCACGCAGAGGACTCGATGATGATAGAGGTCCTTGG
AGGAACGCAGATGACGATCGCATCCCACGCAGAGGAGCTGAAGATGATAGAGGACCCTGGAGAAACATGG
ATGATGACAGACTCAGCAGGAGGGCTGATGATGACAGGTTCCCAAGAAGAGGAGATGATTCCAGACCTGG
ACCCTGGAGGCCACTCGTGAAACCTGGTGGATGGAGGGAGAAAGAGAAGGCCAGAGAAGAAAGCTGGGGT
CCTCCAAGGGAGTCTAGGCCTTCTGAAGAGAGAGAATGGGATAGGGAGAAAGAGAGGGACAGGGATAACC
AAGATAGAGAGGAGAACGATAAGGACCCAGAACGCGAGAGAGACAGAGAGAGGGATGTCGATAGAGAAGA
TCGCTTCCGCAGACCCAGGGACGAGGGTGGATGGAGGAGAGGTCCAGCTGAAGAATCCTCCTCCTGGAGA
GACTCTTCCAGGAGGGACGACAGAGATAGGGATGATAGAAGGAGAGAGAGAGATGACAGACGCGACCTCA
GGGAGCGCAGGGATCTCAGGGATGACAGAGACAGAAGAGGTCCTCCTCTGAGGTCTGAGAGAGAGGAGGT
TTCCAGCTGGAGAAGAGCAGACGATAGGAAGGACGATCGCGTGGAGGAGAGAGATCCACCCAGAAGAGTC
CCTCCACCAGCTCTGTCCAGAGACAGGGAGAGAGATAGGGACAGGGAACGCGAAGGCGAGAAAGAGAAAG
CCTCCTGGAGAGCTGAGAAGGACAGAGAGTCTCTCCGCAGAACTAAGAACGAAACCGATGAGGACGGCTG
GACCACCGTCCGCAGGGAGAACCTCTACTTTGGACAGGCCTCCGACTACAAGGATCATGATGGCGACTAC
AAGGATCACGACATCGACTACAAGGACGATGACGACAAATAAGGTACCTCTAGAGCCTGCAGTCTCGACA
AGCTTGTCGAGAAGTACTAGAGGATCATAATCAGCCATACCACATTTGTAGAGGTTTTACTTGCTTTAAA
AAACCTCCCACACCTCCCCCTGAACCTGAAACATAAAATGAATGCAATTGTTGTTGTTAACTTGTTTATT
GCAGCTTATAATGGTTACAAATAAAGCAATAGCATCACAAATTTCACAAATAAAGCATTTTTTTCACTGC
ATTCTAGTTGTGGTTTGTCCAAACTCATCAATGTATCTTATCATGTCTGGATCTGATCACTGCTTGAGCC
TAGAAGATCCGGCTGCTAACAAAGCCCGAAAGGAAGCTGAGTTGGCTGCTGCCACCGCTGAGCAATAACT
ATCATAACCATTTAAATAAATCTATATCTCAATCGGGGTTAGTCGATACCCCACCGAGACCCCATTGGGA
CCAATACGCCCGCGTTTCTTCCTTTTCCCCACCCCAACCCCCAAGTTCGGGTGAAGGCCCAGGGCTCGCA
GCCAACGTCGGGGCGGCAAGCCCTGCCATAGCCACTACGGGTTAATTAAAAACCTAATGATGCCTGATGT
TTAAACAGGAGATCCGAACCAGATAAGTGAAATCTAGTTCCAAACTATTTTGTCATTTTTAATTTTCGTA
TTAGCTTACGACGCTACACCCAGTTCCCATCTATTTTGTCACTCTTCCCTAAATAATCCTTAAAAACTCC
ATTTCCACCCCTCCCAGTTCCCAACTATTTTGTCCGCCCACAACCGGTTGACTTGGGTCAACTGTCAGAC
CAAGTTTACTCATATATACTTTAGATTGATTTAAAACTTCATTTTTAATTTAAAAGGATCTAGGTGAAGA
TCCTTTTTGATAATCTCATGACCAAAATCCCTTAACGTGAGTTTTCGTTCCACTGAGCGTCAGACCCCGT
AGAAAAGATCAAAGGATCTTCTTGAGATCCTTTTTTTCTGCGCGTAATCTGCTGCTTGCAAACAAAAAAA
CCACCGCTACCAGCGGTGGTTTGTTTGCCGGATCAAGAGCTACCAACTCTTTTTCCGAAGGTAACTGGCT
TCAGCAGAGCGCAGATACCAAATACTGTTCTTCTAGTGTAGCCGTAGTTAGGCCACCACTTCAAGAACTC
TGTAGCACCGCCTACATACCTCGCTCTGCTAATCCTGTTACCAGTGGCTGCTGCCAGTGGCGATAAGTCG
TGTCTTACCGGGTTGGACTCAAGACGATAGTTACCGGATAAGGCGCAGCGGTCGGGCTGAACGGGGGGTT
CGTGCACACAGCCCAGCTTGGAGCGAACGACCTACACCGAACTGAGATACCTACAGCGTGAGCTATGAGA
AAGCGCCACGCTTCCCGAAGGGAGAAAGGCGGACAGGTATCCGGTAAGCGGCAGGGTCGGAACAGGAGAG
CGCACGAGGGAGCTTCCAGGGGGAAACGCCTGGTATCTTTATAGTCCTGTCGGGTTTCGCCACCTCTGAC
TTGAGCGTCGATTTTTGTGATGCTCGTCAGGGGGGCGGAGCCTATGGAAAAACGCCAGCAACGCGGCCTT
TTTACGGTTCCTGGCCTTTTGCTGGCCTTTTGCTCACATGTTCTTTCCTGCGTTATCCCCTGATTGACTT
GGGTCGCTCTTCCTGTGGATGCGCAGATGCCCTGCGTAAGCGGGTGTGGGCGGACAATAAAGTCTTAAAC
TGAACAAAATAGATCTAAACTATGACAATAAAGTCTTAAACTAGACAGAATAGTTGTAAACTGAAATCAG
TCCAGTTATGCTGTGAAAAAGCATACTGGACTTTTGTTATGGCTAAAGCAAACTCTTCATTTTCTGAAGT
GCAAATTGCCCGTCGTATTAAAGAGGGGCGTGGCCAAGGGCATGTAAAGACTATATTCGCGGCGTTGTGA
CAATTTACCGAACAACTCCGCGGCCGGGAAGCCGATCTCGGCTTGAACGAATTGTTAGGTGGCGGTACTT
GGGTCGATATCAAAGTGCATCACTTCTTCCCGTATGCCCAACTTTGTATAGAGAGCCACTGCGGGATCGT
CACCGTAATCTGCTTGCACGTAGATCACATAAGCACCAAGCGCGTTGGCCTCATGCTTGAGGAGATTGAT
GAGCGCGGTGGCAATGCCCTGCCTCCGGTGCTCGCCGGAGACTGCGAGATCATAGATATAGATCTCACTA
CGCGGCTGCTCAAACTTGGGCAGAACGTAAGCCGCGAGAGCGCCAACAACCGCTTCTTGGTCGAAGGCAG
CAAGCGCGATGAATGTCTTACTACGGAGCAAGTTCCCGAGGTAATCGGAGTCCGGCTGATGTTGGGAGTA
GGTGGCTACGTCTCCGAACTCACGACCGAAAAGATCAAGAGCAGCCCGCATGGATTTGACTTGGTCAGGG
CCGAGCCTACATGTGCGAATGATGCCCATACTTGAGCCACCTAACTTTGTTTTAGGGCGACTGCCCTGCT
GCGTAACATCGTTGCTGCTGCGTAACATCGTTGCTGCTCCATAACATCAAACATCGACCCACGGCGTAAC
GCGCTTGCTGCTTGGATGCCCGAGGCATAGACTGTAC
Features (pLannotate 1.2.2; 17 found; start..end, strand, type, name):
    110..138     -  promoter       Pc promoter: intI1 (promoter lies within the coding sequence); class 1 integron promoter
    209..242     +  protein_bind   loxP: Cre-mediated recombination occurs in the 8-bp core sequence (GCATACAT). Cre recombinase
    332..380     +  polyA_signal   HSV TK poly(A) signal: herpes simplex virus thymidine kinase polyadenylation signal (Cole and Stacy, 1985)
    475..566     +  promoter       polyhedrin promoter: polh from Autographa californica; promoter for the baculovirus polyhedrin gene
    620..3358    +  CDS            EIF3C: EIF3C_HUMAN - Also known as EIF3S8 From Homo sapiens (Human).
   3520..3603    +  CDS            large T antigen (fragment): large T antigen from SV40 (simian virus 40)
   3626..3760    +  polyA_signal   SV40 poly(A) signal: SV40 polyadenylation signal
   3789..3838    +  CDS            SET1 (fragment): solubility-enhancement tag derived from T7 phage gene 10B
   3916..4007    +  promoter       polyhedrin promoter: polh from Autographa californica; promoter for the baculovirus polyhedrin gene
   4061..8206    +  CDS            EIF3A: EIF3A_HUMAN - Also known as EIF3S10 From Homo sapiens (Human).
   8353..8436    +  CDS            large T antigen (fragment): large T antigen from SV40 (simian virus 40)
   8459..8593    +  polyA_signal   SV40 poly(A) signal: SV40 polyadenylation signal
   8622..8671    +  CDS            SET1 (fragment): solubility-enhancement tag derived from T7 phage gene 10B
   8907..9072    -  mobile_element Tn7L: mini-Tn7 element (left end of the Tn7 transposon) Tn7
   9262..9850    +  rep_origin     ori: high-copy-number ColE1/pMB1/pBR322/pUC origin of replication
   9985..10208   -  mobile_element Tn7R: mini-Tn7 element (right end of the Tn7 transposon) Tn7
  10275..10808   -  CDS            GmR: gentamycin acetyltransferase; aacC1; confers resistance to gentamycin
