[The description below was written by a language model from this plasmid's Addgene catalogue record and pLannotate feature annotations shown in this document.]
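Description:
pBIG1C-eIF3ac is an insect-cell expression plasmid built on the pBIG1x backbone of the biGBac-style multigene assembly system, carrying wild-type human translation initiation factor subunits eIF3a and eIF3c. It is maintained in E. coli through a high-copy ColE1/pUC-type origin and selected with gentamicin via the aacC1 acetyltransferase gene (GmR), which is accompanied by an annotated class 1 integron Pc promoter. The sequenced record is about 10.9 kb.

The payload consists of two tandem expression cassettes in the same orientation, assembled by Gibson cloning. Each has its own baculovirus polyhedrin promoter, which drives very strong late expression in infected insect cells, followed by the coding sequence (EIF3C first, then EIF3A) and an SV40 polyadenylation signal. According to the catalogue entry, eIF3a carries a C-terminal TEV-cleavable 3xFLAG tag and eIF3c a C-terminal 3C-cleavable Strep II tag. These tags are not separately annotated in the feature table, but would allow orthogonal affinity purification and tag removal. The short "large T antigen" and "SET1" fragments called by the annotation software are probably incidental matches within the SV40 terminator region and the flanking linker sequences rather than functional elements.

Tn7L and Tn7R ends are present, which permit Tn7 transposition of the gentamicin marker and expression cassettes into a bacmid for generating recombinant baculovirus. A loxP site and an HSV TK poly(A) signal also lie upstream of the first cassette. The stated purpose is either direct co-expression of eIF3a and eIF3c in insect cells for purification, or use as an intermediate for further cloning, consistent with combining these cassettes with other subunits to reconstitute recombinant human eIF3.
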