Addgene plasmid #240039: pBIG1C-eIF3ac
Purpose: Human eIF3a and eIF3c subunits for further cloning or expression in insect cells for purification
Depositing lab: Venki Ramakrishnan. Depositing organization: MRC Laboratory of Molecular Biology. Publication: Purification and characterization of recombinant human translation initiation factor eIF3. Diaz-Lopez I, Gordiyenko Y, Zuber PK, Li X, Ramakrishnan V. Protein Sci. 2026 Jan;35(1):e70388. doi: 10.1002/pro.70388. PubMed 41432235.
Backbone
  Vector backbone: pBIG1x
  Vector type: Insect Expression
Growth in bacteria
  Bacterial resistance: Gentamicin, 10 μg/mL
  Growth temperature: 37°C
  Growth strain: DH5alpha
  Copy number: Unknown
Gene/Insert
  Gene/Insert name: eIF3a, c
  Species: H. sapiens (human)
  Mutation: WT
  Promoter: Polyhedrin
  Tag / fusion protein: eIF3a: TEV_3xFLAG (C terminal on insert); eIF3c: 3C_STREP II (C terminal on insert)
  Cloning method: Gibson Cloning
Terms and licenses: Academic/Nonprofit Terms; Industry Terms: Not Available to Industry
How to cite: pBIG1C-eIF3ac was a gift from Venki Ramakrishnan (Addgene plasmid # 240039 ; http://n2t.net/addgene:240039 ; RRID:Addgene_240039)
